Addgene plasmid #103510: LSB-hsa-miR-382-5p
Purpose: Used to sense miRNA activity using fluorescence based tools. hsa-miR-382-5p target in 3' UTR of of mKate. miRNA activity can be measured by the repression of mKate2 relative to EBFP2 fluorescent proteins . Plasmid is inherently unstable; please see Depositor Comments
Depositing lab: Ron Weiss. Depositing organization: Massachusetts Institute of Technology. Publication: A mixed antagonistic/synergistic miRNA repression model enables accurate predictions of multi-input miRNA sensor activity. Gam JJ, Babb J, Weiss R. Nat Commun. 2018 Jun 22;9(1):2430. doi: 10.1038/s41467-018-04575-0. PubMed 29934631.
Backbone
  Vector backbone: Low Sensor Backbone (LSB)
  Vector type: Mammalian Expression, Synthetic Biology
Growth in bacteria
  Bacterial resistance: Ampicillin and Kanamycin, 100 & 50 μg/mL
  Growth temperature: 30°C
  Growth strain: NEB Stable
  Copy number: High Copy
Gene/Insert
  Gene/Insert name: hsa-miR-382-5p target
  Species: H. sapiens (human)
  Entrez Gene: MIR382 (a.k.a. MIRN382, hsa-mir-382, mir-382)
  Promoter: EF-1a
  Cloning method: Gibson Cloning
Terms and licenses: Academic/Nonprofit Terms; Industry Terms: Not Available to Industry
Depositor comments: Please note that this plasmid is inherently unstable due to a repeating poly A element. We recommend performing a diagnostic digest on multiple colonies upon receipt. The depositors would like to note the presence of several discrepancies between the depositor sequence and physical plasmid sequence. In particular, the sequences upstream and downstream of the puromycin coding region have 10 bp insertions which do not affect the ability to perform puromycin selection. The sequences for those regions within the physical plasmids are as follows: Upstream of Puro: GAATTCGACCGCCTGTCTCAAGGTGCCACC; Downstream of Puro: GCTTTGAGACTACGCGTGAATTCACTCCTC.
How to cite: LSB-hsa-miR-382-5p was a gift from Ron Weiss (Addgene plasmid # 103510 ; http://n2t.net/addgene:103510 ; RRID:Addgene_103510)
