[The description below was written by a language model from this plasmid's Addgene catalogue record and pLannotate feature annotations shown in this document.]
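Description:
LSB-hsa-miR-382-5p is a mammalian expression, synthetic-biology plasmid of about 11 kb built on the Low Sensor Backbone (LSB) and designed to report the activity of the human microRNA miR-382-5p by fluorescence. It replicates in E. coli from a high-copy ColE1/pUC-type origin and carries both AmpR (β-lactamase) and KanR (aminoglycoside phosphotransferase), so it is selected with ampicillin and kanamycin together. A remnant of lac promoter/operator sequence is also annotated in the backbone.

The payload consists of two parallel transcription units of the same design. Each has the human EF-1α core promoter with its intron A, a fluorescent protein coding sequence flanked by Gateway attB1 and attB2 scars (with attB4 upstream of the promoter), and a rabbit β-globin polyadenylation signal. One unit expresses the red protein mKate2 and, according to the record, carries the miR-382-5p target in its 3' UTR. The target itself is not annotated in the feature table, but there is an unannotated gap between attB2 and the β-globin sequence in this unit that is absent from the other one. The second unit expresses EBFP2 without a target and serves as an internal normaliser. When miR-382-5p is active in transfected cells, mKate2 output falls relative to EBFP2, and this ratio gives a measure of miRNA activity.

A puromycin N-acetyltransferase gene with its own β-globin poly(A) allows puromycin selection in mammalian cells; no dedicated promoter for it is annotated. The depositor notes that the repeated poly(A) elements make the plasmid inherently unstable. They also report small discrepancies between the deposited sequence and the physical plasmid, including short insertions flanking the puromycin gene that do not impair selection.
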