Features (pLannotate 1.2.2; 28 found; start..end, strand, type, name):
     87..675     -  rep_origin     ori: high-copy-number ColE1/pMB1/pBR322/pUC origin of replication
    846..1706    -  CDS            AmpR: β-lactamase; bla; confers resistance to ampicillin, carbenicillin, and related antibiotics
   1707..1778    -  promoter       AmpR promoter: bla
   1857..2456    +  CDS            PuroR: puromycin N-acetyltransferase; pac from Streptomyces alboniger; confers resistance to puromycin
   2461..2541    +  CDS            HBB (fragment): HBB_PONPY - Experimental evidence at transcript level: Swiss-Prot protein existence level 2. Involved in oxygen transport from the lung to the various peripheral tissues. From Pongo pygmaeus (Bornean orangutan).
   2612..2667    +  polyA_signal   β-globin poly(A) signal: rabbit β-globin polyadenylation signal (Gil and Proudfoot, 1987)
   3646..3666    +  protein_bind   attB4: mutant version of attB; core recombination site for the Gateway® BP reaction BP Clonase™
   3734..3945    +  promoter       EF-1α core promoter: core promoter for human elongation factor EF-1α
   3946..4884    +  intron         EF-1α intron A: intron upstream of the start codon of human EF-1α
   4911..4931    +  protein_bind   attB1: mutant version of attB; core recombination site for the Gateway® BP reaction BP Clonase™
   4951..5646    +  CDS            mKate2: mKate2 is a basic (constitutively fluorescent) red fluorescent protein published in 2009, derived from Entacmaea quadricolor. It is reported to be a rapidly-maturing monomer with moderate acid sensitivity.
   5666..5690    -  protein_bind   attB2: mutant version of attB; recombination site for the Gateway® BP reaction BP Clonase™
   5834..5908    +  CDS            HBB (fragment): HBB_PONPY - Experimental evidence at transcript level: Swiss-Prot protein existence level 2. Involved in oxygen transport from the lung to the various peripheral tissues. From Pongo pygmaeus (Bornean orangutan).
   5979..6034    +  polyA_signal   β-globin poly(A) signal: rabbit β-globin polyadenylation signal (Gil and Proudfoot, 1987)
   6418..6443    +  misc_feature   SA: splice acceptor site
   7115..7135    +  protein_bind   attB4: mutant version of attB; core recombination site for the Gateway® BP reaction BP Clonase™
   7203..7414    +  promoter       EF-1α core promoter: core promoter for human elongation factor EF-1α
   7415..8353    +  intron         EF-1α intron A: intron upstream of the start codon of human EF-1α
   8380..8400    +  protein_bind   attB1: mutant version of attB; core recombination site for the Gateway® BP reaction BP Clonase™
   8411..9127    +  CDS            EBFP2: EBFP2 is a basic (constitutively fluorescent) blue fluorescent protein published in 2007, derived from Aequorea victoria. It is reported to be a rapidly-maturing monomer with moderate acid sensitivity.
   9135..9159    -  protein_bind   attB2: mutant version of attB; recombination site for the Gateway® BP reaction BP Clonase™
   9163..9243    +  CDS            HBB (fragment): HBB_PONPY - Experimental evidence at transcript level: Swiss-Prot protein existence level 2. Involved in oxygen transport from the lung to the various peripheral tissues. From Pongo pygmaeus (Bornean orangutan).
   9314..9369    +  polyA_signal   β-globin poly(A) signal: rabbit β-globin polyadenylation signal (Gil and Proudfoot, 1987)
   9752..9774    -  protein_bind   lac operator (fragment): The lac repressor binds to the lac operator to inhibit transcription in E. coli. This inhibition can be relieved by adding lactose or isopropyl-β-D-thiogalactopyranoside (IPTG). lac repressor encoded by lacI
   9778..9808    -  promoter       lac promoter: promoter for the E. coli lac operon
   9823..9844    -  protein_bind   CAP binding site: CAP binding activates transcription in the presence of cAMP. E. coli catabolite activator protein
   9857..9896    -  CDS            lacI (fragment): lac repressor; lacI; The lac repressor binds to the lac operator to inhibit transcription in E. coli. This inhibition can be relieved by adding lactose or isopropyl-β-D-thiogalactopyranoside (IPTG).
  10069..10878   +  CDS            KanR: aminoglycoside phosphotransferase; aph(3')-Ia; confers resistance to kanamycin in bacteria or G418 (Geneticin®) in eukaryotes
>Addgene plasmid #103510 | LSB-hsa-miR-382-5p | depositor full sequence | sequence record 196067 | Full Sequence
AATTGAGGGGATAACGCAGGAAAGAACATGTGAGCAAAAGGCCAGCAAAAGGCCAGGAACCGTAAAAAGG
CCGCGTTGCTGGCGTTTTTCCATAGGCTCCGCCCCCCTGACGAGCATCACAAAAATCGACGCTCAAGTCA
GAGGTGGCGAAACCCGACAGGACTATAAAGATACCAGGCGTTTCCCCCTGGAAGCTCCCTCGTGCGCTCT
CCTGTTCCGACCCTGCCGCTTACCGGATACCTGTCCGCCTTTCTCCCTTCGGGAAGCGTGGCGCTTTCTC
ATAGCTCACGCTGTAGGTATCTCAGTTCGGTGTAGGTCGTTCGCTCCAAGCTGGGCTGTGTGCACGAACC
CCCCGTTCAGCCCGACCGCTGCGCCTTATCCGGTAACTATCGTCTTGAGTCCAACCCGGTAAGACACGAC
TTATCGCCACTGGCAGCAGCCACTGGTAACAGGATTAGCAGAGCGAGGTATGTAGGCGGTGCTACAGAGT
TCTTGAAGTGGTGGCCTAACTACGGCTACACTAGAAGAACAGTATTTGGTATCTGCGCTCTGCTGAAGCC
AGTTACCTTCGGAAAAAGAGTTGGTAGCTCTTGATCCGGCAAACAAACCACCGCTGGTAGCGGTGGTTTT
TTTGTTTGCAAGCAGCAGATTACGCGCAGAAAAAAAGGATCTCAAGAAGATCCTTTGATCTTTTCTACGG
GGTCTGACGCTCAGTGGAACGAAAACTCACGTTAAGGGATTTTGGTCATGAGATTATCAAAAAGGATCTT
CACCTAGATCCTTTTAAATTAAAAATGAAGTTTTAAATCAATCTAAAGTATATATGAGTAAACTTGGTCT
GACAGTTACCAATGCTTAATCAGTGAGGCACCTATCTCAGCGATCTGTCTATTTCGTTCATCCATAGTTG
CCTGACTCCCCGTCGTGTAGATAACTACGATACGGGAGGGCTTACCATCTGGCCCCAGTGCTGCAATGAT
ACCGCGAGAACCACGCTCACCGGCTCCAGATTTATCAGCAATAAACCAGCCAGCCGGAAGGGCCGAGCGC
AGAAGTGGTCCTGCAACTTTATCCGCCTCCATCCAGTCTATTAATTGTTGCCGGGAAGCTAGAGTAAGTA
GTTCGCCAGTTAATAGTTTGCGCAACGTTGTTGCCATTGCTACAGGCATCGTGGTGTCACGCTCGTCGTT
TGGTATGGCTTCATTCAGCTCCGGTTCCCAACGATCAAGGCGAGTTACATGATCCCCCATGTTGTGCAAA
AAAGCGGTTAGCTCCTTCGGTCCTCCGATCGTTGTCAGAAGTAAGTTGGCCGCAGTGTTATCACTCATGG
TTATGGCAGCACTGCATAATTCTCTTACTGTCATGCCATCCGTAAGATGCTTTTCTGTGACTGGTGAGTA
CTCAACCAAGTCATTCTGAGAATAGTGTATGCGGCGACCGAGTTGCTCTTGCCCGGCGTCAATACGGGAT
AATACCGCGCCACATAGCAGAACTTTAAAAGTGCTCATCATTGGAAAACGTTCTTCGGGGCGAAAACTCT
CAAGGATCTTACCGCTGTTGAGATCCAGTTCGATGTAACCCACTCGTGCACCCAACTGATCTTCAGCATC
TTTTACTTTCACCAGCGTTTCTGGGTGAGCAAAAACAGGAAGGCAAAATGCCGCAAAAAAGGGAATAAGG
GCGACACGGAAATGTTGAATACTCATACTCTTCCTTTTTCAATATTATTGAAGCATTTATCAGGGTTATT
GTCTCATGAGCGGATACATATTTGAATGTAGCTCCGAATTTCTCGAGGGCTTGTCGACGACGGCGGTCTC
CGTCGTCAGGATCATGAATTCGACCCGCCTGCCACCATGACCGAGTACAAGCCCACGGTGCGCCTCGCCA
CCCGCGACGACGTCCCCCGGGCCGTACGCACCCTCGCCGCCGCGTTCGCCGACTACCCCGCCACGCGCCA
CACCGTCGACCCGGACCGCCACATCGAGCGGGTCACCGAGCTGCAAGAACTCTTCCTCACGCGCGTCGGG
CTCGACATCGGCAAGGTGTGGGTCGCGGACGACGGCGCCGCGGTGGCGGTCTGGACCACGCCGGAGAGCG
TCGAAGCGGGGGCGGTGTTCGCCGAGATCGGCCCGCGCATGGCCGAGTTGAGCGGTTCCCGGCTGGCCGC
GCAGCAACAGATGGAAGGCCTCCTGGCGCCGCACCGGCCCAAGGAGCCCGCGTGGTTCCTGGCCACCGTC
GGCGTCTCGCCCGACCACCAGGGCAAGGGTCTGGGCAGCGCCGTCGTGCTCCCCGGAGTGGAGGCGGCCG
AGCGCGCCGGGGTGCCCGCCTTCCTGGAGACATCCGCGCCCCGCAACCTCCCCTTCTACGAGCGGCTCGG
CTTCACCGTCACCGCCGACGTCGAGGTGCCCGAAGGACCGCGCACCTGGTGCATGACCCGCAAGCCCGGT
GCCTGATACGCGTGAATTCACTCCTCAGGTGCAGGCTGCCTATCAGAAGGTGGTGGCTGGTGTGGCCAAT
GCCCTGGCTCACAAATACCACTGAGATCTTTTTCCCTCTGCCAAAAATTATGGGGACATCATGAAGCCCC
TTGAGCATCTGACTTCTGGCTAATAAAGGAAATTTATTTTCATTGCAATAGTGTGTTGGAATTTTTTGTG
TCTCTCACTCGGAAGGACATATGGGAGGGCAAATCATTTAAAACATCAGAATGAGTATTTGGTTTAGAGT
TTGGCAACATATGCCCATATGCTGGCTGCCATGAACAAAGGTTGGCTATAAAGAGGTCATCAGTATATGA
AACAGCCCCCTGCTGTCCATTCCTTATTCCATAGAAAAGCCTTGACTTGAGGTTAGATTTTTTTTATATT
TTGTTTTGTGTTATTTTTTTCTTTAACATCCCTAAAATTTTCCTTACATGTTTTACTAGCCAGATTTTTC
CTCCTCTCCTGACTACTCCCAGTCATAGCTGTCCCTCTTCTCTTATGGAGATCCCTCGACCTGCAGCCCA
AGCTTGAATTCTCTAGAATTACCCTGTTATCCCTATGCTTGGTTTACCGAGCTCTTATTGGTTTTCAAAC
TTCATTGACTGTGCCCAACGCGCCTGGGAGCTCACGGGGACAGCCCCCCCCCAAAGCCCCCAGGGATGTA
ATTACGTCCCTCCCCCGCTAGGGGGCAGCAGCGAGCCGCCCGGGGCTCCGCTCCGGTCCGGCGCTCCCCC
CGCATCCCCGAGCCGGCAGCGTGCGGGGACAGCCCGGGCACGGGGAAGGTGGCACGGGATCGCTTTCCTC
TGAACGCTTCTCGCTGCTCTTTGAGCCTGCAGACACCTGGGGGGATACGGGGAAAAAGCTAGGCTGAAAG
ACCGGTTCTTAGAATGACACGCGCCTGGGAGCTCACGGGGACAGCCCCCCCCCAAAGCCCCCAGGGATGT
AATTACGTCCCTCCCCCGCTAGGGGGCAGCAGCGAGCCGCCCGGGGCTCCGCTCCGGTCCGGCGCTCCCC
CCGCATCCCCGAGCCGGCAGCGTGCGGGGACAGCCCGGGCACGGGGAAGGTGGCACGGGATCGCTTTCCT
CTGAACGCTTCTCGCTGCTCTTTGAGCCTGCAGACACCTGGGGGGATACGGGGAAAAAGCTAACTTCTGA
GACGACAACTTTGTATAGAAAAGTTGGCTCCGAATTCGCCCTTGACAGCAGAGATCCAGTTTGGTTAATT
AATTGGCTCCGGTGCCCGTCAGTGGGCAGAGCGCACATCGCCCACAGTCCCCGAGAAGTTGTGGGGAGGG
GTCGGCAATTGAACCGGTGCCTAGAGAAGGTGGCGCGGGGTAAACTGGGAAAGTGATGTCGTGTACTGGC
TCCGCCTTTTTCCCGAGGGTGGGGGAGAACCGTATATAAGTGCAGTAGTCGCCGTGAACGTTCTTTTTCG
CAACGGGTTTGCCGCCAGAACACAGGTAAGTGCCGTGTGTGGTTCCCGCGGGCCTGGCCTCTTTACGGGT
TATGGCCCTTGCGTGCCTTGAATTACTTCCACCTGGCTGCAGTACGTGATTCTTGATCCCGAGCTTCGGG
TTGGAAGTGGGTGGGAGAGTTCGAGGCCTTGCGCTTAAGGAGCCCCTTCGCCTCGTGCTTGAGTTGAGGC
CTGGCCTGGGCGCTGGGGCCGCCGCGTGCGAATCTGGTGGCACCTTCGCGCCTGTCTCGCTGCTTTCGAT
AAGTCTCTAGCCATTTAAAATTTTTGATGACCTGCTGCGACGCTTTTTTTCTGGCAAGATAGTCTTGTAA
ATGCGGGCCAAGATCTGCACACTGGTATTTCGGTTTTTGGGGCCGCGGGCGGCGACGGGGCCCGTGCGTC
CCAGCGCACATGTTCGGCGAGGCGGGGCCTGCGAGCGCGGCCACCGAGAATCGGACGGGGGTAGTCTCAA
GCTGGCCGGCCTGCTCTGGTGCCTGGCCTCGCGCCGCCGTGTATCGCCCCGCCCTGGGCGGCAAGGCTGG
CCCGGTCGGCACCAGTTGCGTGAGCGGAAAGATGGCCGCTTCCCGGCCCTGCTGCAGGGAGCTCAAAATG
GAGGACGCGGCGCTCGGGAGAGCGGGCGGGTGAGTCACCCACACAAAGGAAAAGGGCCTTTCCGTCCTCA
GCCGTCGCTTCATGTGACTCCACGGAGTACCGGGCGCCGTCCAGGCACCTCGATTAGTTCTCGAGCTTTT
GGAGTACGTCGTCTTTAGGTTGGGGGGAGGGGTTTTATGCGATGGAGTTTCCCCACACTGAGTGGGTGGA
GACTGAAGTTAGGCCAGCTTGGCACTTGATGTAATTCTCCTTGGAATTTGCCCTTTTTGAGTTTGGATCT
TGGTTCATTCTCAAGCCTCAGACAGTGGTTCAAAGTTTTTTTCTTCCATTTCAGGTGTCGTGAGAAGGGC
GAATTCGACCCAAGTTTGTACAAAAAAGCAGGCTGGATCCAGGTGCCACCATGGTGAGCGAGCTGATTAA
GGAGAACATGCACATGAAGCTGTACATGGAGGGCACCGTGAACAACCACCACTTCAAGTGCACATCCGAG
GGCGAAGGCAAGCCCTACGAGGGCACCCAGACCATGAGAATCAAGGCGGTCGAGGGCGGCCCTCTCCCCT
TCGCCTTCGACATCCTGGCTACCAGCTTCATGTACGGCAGCAAAACCTTCATCAACCACACCCAGGGCAT
CCCCGACTTCTTTAAGCAGTCCTTCCCCGAGGGCTTCACATGGGAGAGAGTCACCACATACGAAGATGGG
GGCGTGCTGACCGCTACCCAGGACACCAGCCTCCAGGACGGCTGCCTCATCTACAACGTCAAGATCAGAG
GGGTGAACTTCCCATCCAACGGCCCTGTGATGCAGAAGAAAACACTCGGCTGGGAGGCCTCCACCGAGAC
ACTGTACCCCGCTGACGGCGGCCTGGAAGGCAGAGCCGACATGGCCCTGAAGCTCGTGGGCGGGGGCCAC
CTGATCTGCAACCTTAAGACCACATACAGATCCAAGAAACCCGCTAAGAACCTCAAGATGCCCGGCGTCT
ACTATGTGGACAGGAGACTGGAAAGAATCAAGGAGGCCGACAAAGAGACATACGTCGAGCAGCACGAGGT
GGCTGTGGCCAGATACTGCGACCTCCCTAGCAAACTGGGGCACAAACTTAATTGAGAATTCTACCACCCA
GCTTTCTTGTACAAAGTGGTACGTCTCAAGACCAGAGGTCTCTGCTTATTCGGCGCGAATCCACCACGAA
CAACTTCCGAATCCACCACGAACAACTTCCGAATCCACCACGAACAACTTCCGAATCCACCACGAACAAC
TTCCAACCAGAAGAGACCTGTGCTTCACTCCTCAGGTGCAGGCTGCCTATCAGAAGGTGGTGGCTGGTGT
GGCCAATGCCCTGGCTCACAAATACCACTGAGATCTTTTTCCCTCTGCCAAAAATTATGGGGACATCATG
AAGCCCCTTGAGCATCTGACTTCTGGCTAATAAAGGAAATTTATTTTCATTGCAATAGTGTGTTGGAATT
TTTTGTGTCTCTCACTCGGAAGGACATATGGGAGGGCAAATCATTTAAAACATCAGAATGAGTATTTGGT
TTAGAGTTTGGCAACATATGCCCATATGCTGGCTGCCATGAACAAAGGTTGGCTATAAAGAGGTCATCAG
TATATGAAACAGCCCCCTGCTGTCCATTCCTTATTCCATAGAAAAGCCTTGACTTGAGGTTAGATTTTTT
TTATATTTTGTTTTGTGTTATTTTTTTCTTTAACATCCCTAAAATTTTCCTTACATGTTTTACTAGCCAG
ATTTTTCCTCCTCTCCTGACTACTCCCAGTCATAGCTGTCCCTCTTCTCTTATGGAGATCCCGAGCGGTG
CGTTTTTATGCTTGTAGTATTGTATAATGTTTTTAAGATCCAAGCTTCTGACCTCTTCTCTTCCTCCCAC
AGGGCCTCGAGACAATTGCATCGATGGTACCAGTGAAAGTCTGCAATGAATTCGAGTTGGCGCGCCTGTC
ATTCTAAATCTCTCTTTCAGCCTAAAGCTTTTTCCCCGTATCCCCCCAGGTGTCTGCAGGCTCAAAGAGC
AGCGAGAAGCGTTCAGAGGAAAGCGATCCCGTGCCACCTTCCCCGTGCCCGGGCTGTCCCCGCACGCTGC
CGGCTCGGGGATGCGGGGGGAGCGCCGGACCGGAGCGGAGCCCCGGGCGGCTCGCTGCTGCCCCCTAGCG
GGGGAGGGACGTAATTACATCCCTGGGGGCTTTGGGAGGGGGCTGTCCCCGTGAGCTCCCAGGCGCGCCT
GTCATTCTAAATCTCTCTTTCAGCCTAAAGCTTTTTCCCCGTATCCCCCCAGGTGTCTGCAGGCTCAAAG
AGCAGCGAGAAGCGTTCAGAGGAAAGCGATCCCGTGCCACCTTCCCCGTGCCCGGGCTGTCCCCGCACGC
TGCCGGCTCGGGGATGCGGGGGGAGCGCCGGACCGGAGCGGAGCCCCGGGCGGCTCGCTGCTGCCCCCTA
GCGGGGGAGGGACGTAATTACATCCCTGGGGGCTTTGGGGGGGGGCTGTCCCCGTGAGCTCCCAGGCGCG
CCAACTCGGTACCGTATCGATGTCGACGTTAACGCTAGTGATATCAACTTTGTATAGAAAAGTTGGCTCC
GAATTCGCCCTTGACAGCAGAGATCCAGTTTGGTTAATTAATTGGCTCCGGTGCCCGTCAGTGGGCAGAG
CGCACATCGCCCACAGTCCCCGAGAAGTTGTGGGGAGGGGTCGGCAATTGAACCGGTGCCTAGAGAAGGT
GGCGCGGGGTAAACTGGGAAAGTGATGTCGTGTACTGGCTCCGCCTTTTTCCCGAGGGTGGGGGAGAACC
GTATATAAGTGCAGTAGTCGCCGTGAACGTTCTTTTTCGCAACGGGTTTGCCGCCAGAACACAGGTAAGT
GCCGTGTGTGGTTCCCGCGGGCCTGGCCTCTTTACGGGTTATGGCCCTTGCGTGCCTTGAATTACTTCCA
CCTGGCTGCAGTACGTGATTCTTGATCCCGAGCTTCGGGTTGGAAGTGGGTGGGAGAGTTCGAGGCCTTG
CGCTTAAGGAGCCCCTTCGCCTCGTGCTTGAGTTGAGGCCTGGCCTGGGCGCTGGGGCCGCCGCGTGCGA
ATCTGGTGGCACCTTCGCGCCTGTCTCGCTGCTTTCGATAAGTCTCTAGCCATTTAAAATTTTTGATGAC
CTGCTGCGACGCTTTTTTTCTGGCAAGATAGTCTTGTAAATGCGGGCCAAGATCTGCACACTGGTATTTC
GGTTTTTGGGGCCGCGGGCGGCGACGGGGCCCGTGCGTCCCAGCGCACATGTTCGGCGAGGCGGGGCCTG
CGAGCGCGGCCACCGAGAATCGGACGGGGGTAGTCTCAAGCTGGCCGGCCTGCTCTGGTGCCTGGCCTCG
CGCCGCCGTGTATCGCCCCGCCCTGGGCGGCAAGGCTGGCCCGGTCGGCACCAGTTGCGTGAGCGGAAAG
ATGGCCGCTTCCCGGCCCTGCTGCAGGGAGCTCAAAATGGAGGACGCGGCGCTCGGGAGAGCGGGCGGGT
GAGTCACCCACACAAAGGAAAAGGGCCTTTCCGTCCTCAGCCGTCGCTTCATGTGACTCCACGGAGTACC
GGGCGCCGTCCAGGCACCTCGATTAGTTCTCGAGCTTTTGGAGTACGTCGTCTTTAGGTTGGGGGGAGGG
GTTTTATGCGATGGAGTTTCCCCACACTGAGTGGGTGGAGACTGAAGTTAGGCCAGCTTGGCACTTGATG
TAATTCTCCTTGGAATTTGCCCTTTTTGAGTTTGGATCTTGGTTCATTCTCAAGCCTCAGACAGTGGTTC
AAAGTTTTTTTCTTCCATTTCAGGTGTCGTGAGAAGGGCGAATTCGACCCAAGTTTGTACAAAAAAGCAG
GCTCGCCACCATGGTGAGCAAGGGCGAGGAGCTGTTCACCGGGGTGGTGCCCATCCTGGTCGAGCTGGAC
GGCGACGTAAACGGCCACAAGTTCAGCGTGAGGGGCGAGGGCGAGGGCGATGCCACCAACGGCAAGCTGA
CCCTGAAGTTCATCTGCACCACCGGCAAGCTGCCCGTGCCCTGGCCCACCCTCGTGACCACCCTGAGCCA
CGGCGTGCAGTGCTTCGCCCGCTACCCCGACCACATGAAGCAGCACGACTTCTTCAAGTCCGCCATGCCC
GAAGGCTACGTCCAGGAGCGCACCATCTTCTTCAAGGACGACGGCACCTACAAGACCCGCGCCGAGGTGA
AGTTCGAGGGCGACACCCTAGTGAACCGCATCGAGCTGAAGGGCGTCGACTTCAAGGAGGACGGCAACAT
CCTGGGGCACAAGCTGGAGTACAACTTCAACAGCCACAACATCTATATCATGGCCGTCAAGCAGAAGAAC
GGCATCAAGGTGAACTTCAAGATCCGCCACAACGTGGAGGACGGCAGCGTGCAGCTCGCCGACCACTACC
AGCAGAACACCCCCATCGGCGACGGCCCCGTGCTGCTGCCCGACAGCCACTACCTGAGCACCCAGTCCGT
GCTGAGCAAAGACCCCAACGAGAAGCGCGATCACATGGTCCTGCTGGAGTTCCGCACCGCCGCCGGGATC
ACTCTCGGCATGGACGAGCTGTACAAGTAATACCACCCAGCTTTCTTGTACAAAGTGGTACGCGTGAATT
CACTCCTCAGGTGCAGGCTGCCTATCAGAAGGTGGTGGCTGGTGTGGCCAATGCCCTGGCTCACAAATAC
CACTGAGATCTTTTTCCCTCTGCCAAAAATTATGGGGACATCATGAAGCCCCTTGAGCATCTGACTTCTG
GCTAATAAAGGAAATTTATTTTCATTGCAATAGTGTGTTGGAATTTTTTGTGTCTCTCACTCGGAAGGAC
ATATGGGAGGGCAAATCATTTAAAACATCAGAATGAGTATTTGGTTTAGAGTTTGGCAACATATGCCCAT
ATGCTGGCTGCCATGAACAAAGGTTGGCTATAAAGAGGTCATCAGTATATGAAACAGCCCCCTGCTGTCC
ATTCCTTATTCCATAGAAAAGCCTTGACTTGAGGTTAGATTTTTTTTATATTTTGTTTTGTGTTATTTTT
TTCTTTAACATCCCTAAAATTTTCCTTACATGTTTTACTAGCCAGATTTTTCCTCCTCTCCTGACTACTC
CCAGTCATAGCTGTCCCTCTTCTCTTATGGAGATCCCTCGACCTGCAGCCCAAGCTTGGCGTAATCATGG
TCATAGCTGTTTCCTGTGTGAAATTGTTATCCGCTCACAATTCCACACAACATACGAGCCGGAAGCATAA
AGTGTAAAGCCTGGGGTGCCTAATGAGTGAGCTAACTCACATTAATTGCGTTGCGCTCACTGCCCGCTTT
CCAGTCGGGAAACCTGTCGTGCCAGCGGATCGACAGTACTAAGCTTGGTCTAATACCCAATCTCTCGTCT
TATCCAGATGTTTTATACGCCTCTGGCCCGTGTCTCAAAATCTCTGATGTTACATTGCACAAGATAAAAT
AATATCATCATGAACAATAAAACTGTCTGCTTACATAAACAGTAATACAAGGGGTGTTATGAGCCATATT
CAACGGGAAACGTCGAGGCCGCGATTAAATTCCAACATGGATGCTGATTTATATGGGTATAAATGGGCTC
GCGATAATGTCGGGCAATCAGGTGCGACAATCTATCGCTTGTATGGGAAGCCCGATGCGCCAGAGTTGTT
TCTGAAACATGGCAAAGGTAGCGTTGCCAATGATGTTACAGATGAGATGGTCAGACTAAACTGGCTGACG
GAATTTATGCCTCTTCCGACCATCAAGCATTTTATCCGTACTCCTGATGATGCATGGTTACTCACCACTG
CGATCCCCGGAAAAACAGCATTCCAGGTATTAGAAGAATATCCTGATTCAGGTGAAAATATTGTTGATGC
GCTGGCAGTGTTCCTGCGCCGGTTGCATTCGATTCCTGTTTGTAATTGTCCTTTTAACAGCGATCGCGTA
TTTCGTCTCGCTCAGGCGCAATCACGAATGAATAACGGTTTGGTTGATGCGAGTGATTTTGATGACGAGC
GTAATGGCTGGCCTGTTGAACAAGTCTGGAAAGAAATGCATAAACTTTTGCCATTCTCACCGGATTCAGT
CGTCACTCATGGTGATTTCTCACTTGATAACCTTATTTTTGACGAGGGGAAATTAATAGGTTGTATTGAT
GTTGGACGAGTCGGAATCGCAGACCGATACCAGGATCTTGCCATCCTATGGAACTGCCTCGGTGAGTTTT
CTCCTTCATTACAGAAACGGCTTTTTCAAAAATATGGTATTGATAATCCTGATATGAATAAATTGCAGTT
TCATTTGATGCTCGATGAGTTTTTCTAATCAGAATTGGTTAATTGGTTGTAACACTGGCAGAGCATTACG
CTGACTTGACGGGACGGCGCAAGCTCATGACCAAAATCCCTTAACGTGAGTTACGCGTCGTTCCACTGAG
CGTCAGAGGTATCACTAGTATTACAGAGGTAAGTTATAACAGTCGCCTAACCC
