>Addgene plasmid #103510 | LSB-hsa-miR-382-5p | depositor partial sequence | sequence record 196068 | hsa-miR-382-5p target
CGAATCCACCACGAACAACTTC
