>Addgene plasmid #103510 | LSB-hsa-miR-382-5p | addgene partial sequence | sequence record 271899 | mKate2-F 5'-ACCCGCTAAGAACCTCAAGA-3'
TCAAGGAGGCCGACAAAGAGACATACGTCGAGCAGCACGAGGTGGCTGTGGCCAGATACTGCGACCTCCC
TAGCAAACTGGGGCACAAACTTAATTGAGAATTCTACCACCCAGCTTTCTTGTACAAAGTGGTACGTCTC
AAGACCAGAGGTCTCTGCTTATTCGGCGCGAATCCACCACGAACAACTTCCGAATCCACCACGAACAACT
TCCGAATCCACCACGAACAACTTCCGAATCCACCACGAACAACTTCCAACCAGAAGAGACCTGTGCTTCA
CTCCTCAGGTGCAGGCTGCCTATCAGAAGGTGGTGGCTGGTGTGGCCAATGCCCTGGCTCACAAATACCA
CTGAGATCTTTTTCCCTCTGCCAAAAATTATGGGGACATCATGAAGCCCCTTGAGCATCTGACTTCTGGC
TAATAAAGGAAATTTATTTTCATTGCAATAGTGTGTTGGAATTTTTT
